Addgene plasmid #99281: pCW57.1-DUX4-CA
Purpose: All-in-one lentivector with tet-inducible DUX4 (codon sequences altered)
Depositing lab: Stephen Tapscott. Depositing organization: Fred Hutchinson Cancer Center. Publication: Model systems of DUX4 expression recapitulate the transcriptional profile of FSHD cells. Jagannathan S, Shadle SC, Resnick R, Snider L, Tawil RN, van der Maarel SM, Bradley RK, Tapscott SJ. Hum Mol Genet. 2016 Oct 15;25(20):4419-4431. doi: 10.1093/hmg/ddw271. PubMed 28171552.
Backbone
  Vector backbone: pCW57.1
  Backbone size w/o insert (bp): 9354
  Total vector size (bp): 9132
  Vector type: Mammalian Expression, Lentiviral
  Selectable markers: Puromycin
Growth in bacteria
  Bacterial resistance: Ampicillin, 100 μg/mL
  Growth temperature: 37°C
  Growth strain: NEB Stable
  Growth instructions: We used Stbl3 cells (recombination deficient)
  Copy number: High Copy
Gene/Insert
  Gene/Insert name: DUX4 (codon altered)
  Species: H. sapiens (human)
  Insert size (bp): 1275
  Mutation: codon altered
  Entrez Gene: DUX4 (a.k.a. DUX4L)
  Promoter: TRE
  Cloning method: Restriction Enzyme; 5′ cloning site NheI (destroyed during cloning); 3′ cloning site SalI (destroyed during cloning)
  Sequencing primers: 5′ tcgcctggagaattggc; 3′ agggctgccttggaaaag
Terms and licenses: Academic/Nonprofit Terms; Industry Terms: Not Available to Industry
How to cite: pCW57.1-DUX4-CA was a gift from Stephen Tapscott (Addgene plasmid # 99281 ; http://n2t.net/addgene:99281 ; RRID:Addgene_99281)
