[The description below was written by a language model from this plasmid's Addgene catalogue record and pLannotate feature annotations shown in this document.]
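Description:
pCW57.1-DUX4-CA is an all-in-one, doxycycline-inducible lentiviral expression vector built on the pCW57.1 backbone (about 9.1 kb in total) that carries a codon-altered version of the human DUX4 coding sequence. In bacteria it is maintained through a high-copy ColE1/pUC-type origin and selected with ampicillin via the β-lactamase gene. The record notes propagation in recombination-deficient strains, as is usual for LTR-containing plasmids. The viral portion has a third-generation, self-inactivating layout. An RSV promoter drives a truncated HIV-1 5′ LTR, followed by the Ψ packaging signal with a gag fragment, the Rev response element and the cPPT/CTS. At the far end, a WPRE and a ΔU3 3′ LTR are followed by an SV40 polyadenylation signal and SV40 origin.

The payload consists of two expression units. A tight TRE promoter (seven tet operators upstream of a minimal CMV promoter) controls the roughly 1.3 kb DUX4 open reading frame. It was inserted by restriction cloning between NheI and SalI sites that were destroyed in the process, and a residual Gateway attR2 site from the parent vector remains downstream. A constitutive human PGK promoter then drives puromycin N-acetyltransferase followed by the reverse tetracycline transactivator rtTA3; the element linking these two coding regions is not annotated in the feature table. A single integration therefore supplies puromycin selection, the transactivator and the inducible transgene, and doxycycline switches on DUX4.

The associated publication concerns cell models in which DUX4 expression recapitulates the transcriptional profile of facioscapulohumeral dystrophy (FSHD) cells. The record does not give the reason for the codon alteration.
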