Features (pLannotate 1.2.2; 31 found; start..end, strand, type, name):
     35..168     +  rep_origin     RSF ori (fragment): Plasmids containing the RSF 1030 origin of replication can be propagated in E. coli cells that contain additional plasmids with compatible origins.
    170..262     +  CDS            lacI (fragment): lac repressor; lacI; The lac repressor binds to the lac operator to inhibit transcription in E. coli. This inhibition can be relieved by adding lactose or isopropyl-β-D-thiogalactopyranoside (IPTG).
    275..296     +  protein_bind   CAP binding site: CAP binding activates transcription in the presence of cAMP. E. coli catabolite activator protein
    311..341     +  promoter       lac promoter: promoter for the E. coli lac operon
    349..365     +  protein_bind   lac operator: The lac repressor binds to the lac operator to inhibit transcription in E. coli. This inhibition can be relieved by adding lactose or isopropyl-β-D-thiogalactopyranoside (IPTG). lac repressor encoded by lacI
    410..428     +  promoter       T3 promoter: promoter for bacteriophage T3 RNA polymerase
    456..682     +  promoter       RSV promoter: Rous sarcoma virus enhancer/promoter
    683..863     +  LTR            5' LTR (truncated): truncated 5' long terminal repeat (LTR) from HIV-1
    910..1035    +  misc_feature   HIV-1 Ψ: packaging signal of human immunodeficiency virus type 1
   1019..1382    +  CDS            HIV-1 gag (fragment): gag protein from human immunodeficiency virus 1; gag
   1528..1761    +  misc_feature   RRE: The Rev response element (RRE) of HIV-1 allows for Rev-dependent mRNA export from the nucleus to the cytoplasm.
   2138..2162    +  CDS            Rev (fragment): human immunodeficiency virus 1 (HIV-1) Rev protein; rev; enhances nuclear export of unspliced and incompletely spliced viral mRNAs
   2203..2320    +  misc_feature   cPPT/CTS: central polypurine tract and central termination sequence of HIV-1
   2374..2688    +  promoter       tight TRE promoter: Tet-responsive promoter PTight, consisting of seven tet operator sequences followed by the minimal CMV promoter
   2700..2735    +  misc_feature   MCS (fragment): pBluescript multiple cloning site
   2747..4018    +  CDS            DUX4: DUX4_HUMAN - Also known as DUX10. Experimental evidence at protein level: Swiss-Prot protein existence level 1. [Isoform 2]: Probably inactive as a transcriptional activator, due to the absence of the C-terminal region that is important for transcriptional activation. Can inhibit transcriptional activation mediated by isoform 1. Heterologous expression of isoform 2 has no deleterious effect on cell survival. From Homo sapiens (Human).
   4028..4065    +  misc_feature   MCS (fragment): pBluescript multiple cloning site
   4067..4191    -  protein_bind   attR2: mutant version of attR; recombination site for the Gateway® LR reaction LR Clonase™
   4208..4226    +  CDS            9xHis (fragment): 9xHis affinity tag
   4236..4746    +  promoter       hPGK promoter: human phosphoglycerate kinase 1 promoter
   4756..5352    +  CDS            PuroR (fragment): puromycin N-acetyltransferase; pac from Streptomyces; confers resistance to puromycin
   5407..6104    +  CDS            rtTA3 (fragment): reverse tetracycline transactivator 3 activates expression from Tet-responsive promoters in the presence of doxycycline
   6034..6144    +  CDS            VP48: 3 tandem repeats of the minimal activation domain of herpes simplex virus VP16 (Cheng et al., 2013)
   6180..6728    +  misc_feature   WPRE (fragment): woodchuck hepatitis virus posttranscriptional regulatory element
   6754..6825    +  CDS            nef (fragment): NEF_HV1Z2 - Experimental evidence at protein level: Swiss-Prot protein existence level 1. Extracellular Nef protein targets CD4(+) T-lymphocytes for apoptosis by interacting with CXCR4 surface receptors. From Human immunodeficiency virus type 1 group M subtype D (isolate Z2/CDC-Z34) (HIV-1).
   6827..7060    +  LTR            3' LTR (ΔU3): self-inactivating 3' long terminal repeat (LTR) from HIV-1
   7132..7253    +  polyA_signal   SV40 poly(A) signal: SV40 polyadenylation signal
   7293..7428    +  rep_origin     SV40 ori: SV40 origin of replication
   7436..7499    +  promoter       AmpR promoter: bla
   7500..8360    +  CDS            AmpR: β-lactamase; bla; confers resistance to ampicillin, carbenicillin, and related antibiotics
   8531..9119    +  rep_origin     ori: high-copy-number ColE1/pMB1/pBR322/pUC origin of replication
>Addgene plasmid #99281 | pCW57.1-DUX4-CA | addgene full sequence | sequence record 190953 | Addgene NGS Result
CGGCCTTTTTACGGTTCCTGGCCTTTTGCTGGCCTTTTGCTCACATGTTCTTTCCTGCGTTATCCCCTGA
TTCTGTGGATAACCGTATTACCGCCTTTGAGTGAGCTGATACCGCTCGCCGCAGCCGAACGACCGAGCGC
AGCGAGTCAGTGAGCGAGGAAGCGGAAGAGCGCCCAATACGCAAACCGCCTCTCCCCGCGCGTTGGCCGA
TTCATTAATGCAGCTGGCACGACAGGTTTCCCGACTGGAAAGCGGGCAGTGAGCGCAACGCAATTAATGT
GAGTTAGCTCACTCATTAGGCACCCCAGGCTTTACACTTTATGCTTCCGGCTCGTATGTTGTGTGGAATT
GTGAGCGGATAACAATTTCACACAGGAAACAGCTATGACCATGATTACGCCAAGCGCGCAATTAACCCTC
ACTAAAGGGAACAAAAGCTGGAGCTGCAAGCTTAATGTAGTCTTATGCAATACTCTTGTAGTCTTGCAAC
ATGGTAACGATGAGTTAGCAACATGCCTTACAAGGAGAGAAAAAGCACCGTGCATGCCGATTGGTGGAAG
TAAGGTGGTACGATCGTGCCTTATTAGGAAGGCAACAGACGGGTCTGACATGGATTGGACGAACCACTGA
ATTGCCGCATTGCAGAGATATTGTATTTAAGTGCCTAGCTCGATACATAAACGGGTCTCTCTGGTTAGAC
CAGATCTGAGCCTGGGAGCTCTCTGGCTAACTAGGGAACCCACTGCTTAAGCCTCAATAAAGCTTGCCTT
GAGTGCTTCAAGTAGTGTGTGCCCGTCTGTTGTGTGACTCTGGTAACTAGAGATCCCTCAGACCCTTTTA
GTCAGTGTGGAAAATCTCTAGCAGTGGCGCCCGAACAGGGACTTGAAAGCGAAAGGGAAACCAGAGGAGC
TCTCTCGACGCAGGACTCGGCTTGCTGAAGCGCGCACGGCAAGAGGCGAGGGGCGGCGACTGGTGAGTAC
GCCAAAAATTTTGACTAGCGGAGGCTAGAAGGAGAGAGATGGGTGCGAGAGCGTCAGTATTAAGCGGGGG
AGAATTAGATCGCGATGGGAAAAAATTCGGTTAAGGCCAGGGGGAAAGAAAAAATATAAATTAAAACATA
TAGTATGGGCAAGCAGGGAGCTAGAACGATTCGCAGTTAATCCTGGCCTGTTAGAAACATCAGAAGGCTG
TAGACAAATACTGGGACAGCTACAACCATCCCTTCAGACAGGATCAGAAGAACTTAGATCATTATATAAT
ACAGTAGCAACCCTCTATTGTGTGCATCAAAGGATAGAGATAAAAGACACCAAGGAAGCTTTAGACAAGA
TAGAGGAAGAGCAAAACAAAAGTAAGACCACCGCACAGCAAGCGGCCGCTGATCTTCAGACCTGGAGGAG
GAGATATGAGGGACAATTGGAGAAGTGAATTATATAAATATAAAGTAGTAAAAATTGAACCATTAGGAGT
AGCACCCACCAAGGCAAAGAGAAGAGTGGTGCAGAGAGAAAAAAGAGCAGTGGGAATAGGAGCTTTGTTC
CTTGGGTTCTTGGGAGCAGCAGGAAGCACTATGGGCGCAGCGTCAATGACGCTGACGGTACAGGCCAGAC
AATTATTGTCTGGTATAGTGCAGCAGCAGAACAATTTGCTGAGGGCTATTGAGGCGCAACAGCATCTGTT
GCAACTCACAGTCTGGGGCATCAAGCAGCTCCAGGCAAGAATCCTGGCTGTGGAAAGATACCTAAAGGAT
CAACAGCTCCTGGGGATTTGGGGTTGCTCTGGAAAACTCATTTGCACCACTGCTGTGCCTTGGAATGCTA
GTTGGAGTAATAAATCTCTGGAACAGATTTGGAATCACACGACCTGGATGGAGTGGGACAGAGAAATTAA
CAATTACACAAGCTTAATACACTCCTTAATTGAAGAATCGCAAAACCAGCAAGAAAAGAATGAACAAGAA
TTATTGGAATTAGATAAATGGGCAAGTTTGTGGAATTGGTTTAACATAACAAATTGGCTGTGGTATATAA
AATTATTCATAATGATAGTAGGAGGCTTGGTAGGTTTAAGAATAGTTTTTGCTGTACTTTCTATAGTGAA
TAGAGTTAGGCAGGGATATTCACCATTATCGTTTCAGACCCACCTCCCAACCCCGAGGGGACAATTCTCG
ACCTCGAGACAAATGGCAGTATTCATCCACAATTTTAAAAGAAAAGGGGGGATTGGGGGGTACAGTGCAG
GGGAAAGAATAGTAGACATAATAGCAACAGACATACAAACTAAAGAATTACAAAAACAAATTACAAAAAT
TCAAAATTTTCGGGTTTATTACAGGGACAGCAGAGATCCACTTTGGCCGCGAATCGATATGTCGAGTTTA
CTCCCTATCAGTGATAGAGAACGTATGTCGAGTTTACTCCCTATCAGTGATAGAGAACGATGTCGAGTTT
ACTCCCTATCAGTGATAGAGAACGTATGTCGAGTTTACTCCCTATCAGTGATAGAGAACGTATGTCGAGT
TTACTCCCTATCAGTGATAGAGAACGTATGTCGAGTTTATCCCTATCAGTGATAGAGAACGTATGTCGAG
TTTACTCCCTATCAGTGATAGAGAACGTATGTCGAGGTAGGCGTGTACGGTGGGAGGCCTATATAAGCAG
AGCTCGTTTAGTGAACCGTCAGATCGCCTGGAGAATTGGCTAGAACTAGTGGATCCCCCGGGCTGCAGGA
ATTCGCCCTTGCCACCATGGCATTGCCTACACCTTCAGACTCTACGCTGCCTGCAGAGGCTAGGGGAAGA
GGTAGACGGCGGCGATTGGTGTGGACTCCATCACAATCCGAAGCTCTTCGCGCATGCTTCGAGCGCAATC
CCTATCCGGGGATTGCCACAAGGGAGAGGCTTGCACAGGCTATCGGAATCCCGGAACCGAGAGTGCAGAT
CTGGTTCCAAAATGAACGCTCTCGGCAGCTCAGACAGCATCGCAGGGAGTCCCGCCCGTGGCCAGGAAGA
AGGGGACCACCTGAAGGAAGAAGAAAACGCACAGCGGTGACTGGCAGCCAAACGGCTCTGCTGCTCCGCG
CTTTCGAGAAAGATCGGTTCCCCGGAATTGCCGCACGCGAAGAACTCGCCAGAGAAACTGGGCTCCCAGA
ATCACGAATACAGATTTGGTTCCAGAACCGCAGAGCAAGACACCCAGGCCAGGGGGGACGGGCACCTGCT
CAGGCCGGTGGACTCTGCTCTGCTGCCCCTGGGGGCGGCCATCCAGCACCTTCCTGGGTGGCTTTCGCTC
ATACTGGCGCTTGGGGTACCGGGCTGCCTGCTCCGCATGTTCCCTGTGCTCCAGGGGCCCTCCCGCAGGG
AGCGTTTGTTTCCCAGGCAGCTAGGGCTGCACCTGCCCTGCAACCATCACAGGCAGCGCCAGCTGAAGGC
ATCAGCCAACCCGCCCCAGCCCGCGGAGATTTTGCTTATGCAGCGCCAGCACCTCCAGACGGTGCCCTGA
GCCACCCCCAAGCCCCCAGATGGCCCCCTCACCCTGGTAAGTCCCGGGAAGACCGCGATCCCCAACGAGA
TGGACTGCCCGGTCCTTGCGCTGTGGCCCAGCCAGGACCTGCTCAAGCCGGCCCTCAGGGGCAAGGAGTG
CTGGCCCCACCTACAAGCCAGGGATCTCCCTGGTGGGGTTGGGGACGCGGACCTCAGGTTGCTGGAGCCG
CTTGGGAGCCTCAGGCCGGAGCTGCACCGCCGCCACAACCGGCCCCTCCCGACGCGTCAGCGTCCGCCCG
ACAAGGCCAGATGCAGGGAATCCCAGCACCTAGCCAAGCTCTTCAAGAGCCTGCCCCTTGGAGCGCACTG
CCGTGTGGGCTGCTCCTGGATGAACTCCTGGCTAGCCCAGAATTTCTCCAGCAGGCACAGCCACTCCTGG
AAACAGAAGCTCCGGGAGAGCTCGAAGCCTCCGAAGAAGCAGCAAGCCTGGAGGCACCTCTTTCCGAGGA
GGAGTATAGAGCCCTTCTGGAAGAACTTTGAAAGGGCGAATTCGATATCAAGCTTATCGATACCGTCGAC
CTCGACCATAGTGACTGGATATGTTGTGTTTTACAGTATTATGTAGTCTGTTTTTTATGCAAAATCTAAT
TTAATATATTGATATTTATATCATTTTACGTTTCTCGTTCAGCTTTCTTGTACAAAGTGGTTTAGTAATG
AACCGGTCCACCACCACCACCACCACTAAGGATCCGGGGTTGGGGTTGCGCCTTTTCCAAGGCAGCCCTG
GGTTTGCGCAGGGACGCGGCTGCTCTGGGCGTGGTTCCGGGAAACGCAGCGGCGCCGACCCTGGGTCTCG
CACATTCTTCACGTCCGTTCGCAGCGTCACCCGGATCTTCGCCGCTACCCTTGTGGGCCCCCCGGCGACG
CTTCCTGCTCCGCCCCTAAGTCGGGAAGGTTCCTTGCGGTTCGCGGCGTGCCGGACGTGACAAACGGAAG
CCGCACGTCTCACTAGTACCCTCGCAGACGGACAGCGCCAGGGAGCAATGGCAGCGCGCCGACCGCGATG
GGCTGTGGCCAATAGCGGCTGCTCAGCAGGGCGCGCCGAGAGCAGCGGCCGGGAAGGGGCGGTGCGGGAG
GCGGGGTGTGGGGCGGTAGTGTGGGCCCTGTTCCTGCCCGCGCGGTGTTCCGCATTCTGCAAGCCTCCGG
AGCGCACGTCGGCAGTCGGCTCCCTCGTTGACCGAATCACCGACCTCTCTCCCCAGCAATTCACCATGAC
CGAGTACAAGCCCACGGTGCGCCTCGCCACCCGCGACGACGTCCCCAGGGCCGTACGCACCCTCGCCGCC
GCGTTCGCCGACTACCCCGCCACGCGCCACACCGTCGATCCGGACCGCCACATCGAGCGGGTCACCGAGC
TGCAAGAACTCTTCCTCACGCGCGTCGGGCTCGACATCGGCAAGGTGTGGGTCGCGGACGACGGCGCCGC
GGTGGCGGTCTGGACCACGCCGGAGAGCGTCGAAGCGGGGGCGGTGTTCGCCGAGATCGGCCCGCGCATG
GCCGAGTTGAGCGGTTCCCGGCTGGCCGCGCAGCAACAGATGGAAGGCCTCCTGGCGCCGCACCGGCCCA
AGGAGCCCGCGTGGTTCCTGGCCACCGTCGGCGTCTCGCCCGACCACCAGGGCAAGGGTCTGGGCAGCGC
CGTCGTGCTCCCCGGAGTGGAGGCGGCCGAGCGCGCCGGGGTGCCCGCCTTCCTGGAGACCTCCGCGCCC
CGCAACCTCCCCTTCTACGAGCGGCTCGGCTTCACCGTCACCGCCGACGTCGAGGTGCCCGAAGGACCGC
GCACCTGGTGCATGACCCGCAAGCCCGGTGCCGAAGGTAGAGGTTCTCTCCTCACTTGTGGTGATGTTGA
AGAAAACCCTGGTCCAATGTCTAGACTGGACAAGAGCAAAGTCATAAACGGAGCTCTGGAATTACTCAAT
GGTGTCGGTATCGAAGGCCTGACGACAAGGAAACTCGCTCAAAAGCTGGGAGTTGAGCAGCCTACCCTGT
ACTGGCACGTGAAGAACAAGCGGGCCCTGCTCGATGCCCTGCCAATCGAGATGCTGGACAGGCATCATAC
CCACTTCTGCCCCCTGGAAGGCGAGTCATGGCAAGACTTTCTGCGGAACAACGCCAAGTCATACCGCTGT
GCTCTCCTCTCACATCGCGACGGGGCTAAAGTGCATCTCGGCACCCGCCCAACAGAGAAACAGTACGAAA
CCCTGGAAAATCAGCTCGCGTTCCTGTGTCAGCAAGGCTTCTCCCTGGAGAACGCACTGTACGCTCTGTC
CGCCGTGGGCCACTTTACACTGGGCTGCGTATTGGAGGAACAGGAGCATCAAGTAGCAAAAGAGGAAAGA
GAGACACCTACCACCGATTCTATGCCCCCACTTCTGAGACAAGCAATTGAGCTGTTCGACCGGCAGGGAG
CCGAACCTGCCTTCCTTTTCGGCCTGGAACTAATCATATGTGGCCTGGAGAAACAGCTAAAGTGCGAAAG
CGGCGGGCCGACCGACGCCCTTGACGATTTTGACTTAGACATGCTCCCAGCCGATGCCCTTGACGACTTT
GACCTTGATATGCTGCCTGCTGACGCTCTTGACGATTTTGACCTTGACATGCTCCCCGGGTAACTAAGTA
AGGATCGATCCAAGATATCGTATTCTTAACTATGTTGCTCCTTTTACGCTATGTGGATACGCTGCTTTAA
TGCCTTTGTATCATGCTATTGCTTCCCGTATGGCTTTCATTTTCTCCTCCTTGTATAAATCCTGGTTGCT
GTCTCTTTATGAGGAGTTGTGGCCCGTTGTCAGGCAACGTGGCGTGGTGTGCACTGTGTTTGCTGACGCA
ACCCCCACTGGTTGGGGCATTGCCACCACCTGTCAGCTCCTTTCCGGGACTTTCGCTTTCCCCCTCCCTA
TTGCCACGGCGGAACTCATCGCCGCCTGCCTTGCCCGCTGCTGGACAGGGGCTCGGCTGTTGGGCACTGA
CAATTCCGTGGTGTTGTCGGGGAAGCTGACGTCCTTTCCATGGCTGCTCGCCTGTGTTGCCACCTGGATT
CTGCGCGGGACGTCCTTCTGCTACGTCCCTTCGGCCCTCAATCCAGCGGACCTTCCTTCCCGCGGCCTGC
TGCCGGCTCTGCGGCCTCTTCCGCGTCTTCGCCTTCGCCCTCAGACGAGTCGGATCTCCCTTTGGGCCGC
CTCCCCGCCTGTTTCGCCTCGGCGTCCGGACTAGAGGTACCTTTAAGACCAATGACTTACAAGGCAGCTG
TAGATCTTAGCCACTTTTTAAAAGAAAAGGGGGGACTGGAAGGGCTAATTCACTCCCAACGAAGACAAGA
TCTGCTTTTTGCTTGTACTGGGTCTCTCTGGTTAGACCAGATCTGAGCCTGGGAGCTCTCTGGCTAACTA
GGGAACCCACTGCTTAAGCCTCAATAAAGCTTGCCTTGAGTGCTTCAAGTAGTGTGTGCCCGTCTGTTGT
GTGACTCTGGTAACTAGAGATCCCTCAGACCCTTTTAGTCAGTGTGGAAAATCTCTAGCAGTAGTAGTTC
ATGTCATCTTATTATTCAGTATTTATAACTTGCAAAGAAATGAATATCAGAGAGTGAGAGGAACTTGTTT
ATTGCAGCTTATAATGGTTACAAATAAAGCAATAGCATCACAAATTTCACAAATAAAGCATTTTTTTCAC
TGCATTCTAGTTGTGGTTTGTCCAAACTCATCAATGTATCTTATCATGTCTGGCTCTAGCTATCCCGCCC
CTAACTCCGCCCATCCCGCCCCTAACTCCGCCCAGTTCCGCCCATTCTCCGCCCCATGGCTGACTAATTT
TTTTTATTTATGCAGAGGCCGAGGCCGCCTCGGCCTCTGAGCTATTCCAGAAGTAGTGAGGAGGCTTTTT
TGGAGGCCTTTCAAATATGTATCCGCTCATGAGACAATAACCCTGATAAATGCTTCAATAATATTGAAAA
AGGAAGAGTATGAGTATTCAACATTTCCGTGTCGCCCTTATTCCCTTTTTTGCGGCATTTTGCCTTCCTG
TTTTTGCTCACCCAGAAACGCTGGTGAAAGTAAAAGATGCTGAAGATCAGTTGGGTGCACGAGTGGGTTA
CATCGAACTGGATCTCAACAGCGGTAAGATCCTTGAGAGTTTTCGCCCCGAAGAACGTTTTCCAATGATG
AGCACTTTTAAAGTTCTGCTATGTGGCGCGGTATTATCCCGTATTGACGCCGGGCAAGAGCAACTCGGTC
GCCGCATACACTATTCTCAGAATGACTTGGTTGAGTACTCACCAGTCACAGAAAAGCATCTTACGGATGG
CATGACAGTAAGAGAATTATGCAGTGCTGCCATAACCATGAGTGATAACACTGCGGCCAACTTACTTCTG
ACAACGATCGGAGGACCGAAGGAGCTAACCGCTTTTTTGCACAACATGGGGGATCATGTAACTCGCCTTG
ATCGTTGGGAACCGGAGCTGAATGAAGCCATACCAAACGACGAGCGTGACACCACGATGCCTGTAGCAAT
GGCAACAACGTTGCGCAAACTATTAACTGGCGAACTACTTACTCTAGCTTCCCGGCAACAATTAATAGAC
TGGATGGAGGCGGATAAAGTTGCAGGACCACTTCTGCGCTCGGCCCTTCCGGCTGGCTGGTTTATTGCTG
ATAAATCTGGAGCCGGTGAGCGTGGGTCTCGCGGTATCATTGCAGCACTGGGGCCAGATGGTAAGCCCTC
CCGTATCGTAGTTATCTACACGACGGGGAGTCAGGCAACTATGGATGAACGAAATAGACAGATCGCTGAG
ATAGGTGCCTCACTGATTAAGCATTGGTAACTGTCAGACCAAGTTTACTCATATATACTTTAGATTGATT
TAAAACTTCATTTTTAATTTAAAAGGATCTAGGTGAAGATCCTTTTTGATAATCTCATGACCAAAATCCC
TTAACGTGAGTTTTCGTTCCACTGAGCGTCAGACCCCGTAGAAAAGATCAAAGGATCTTCTTGAGATCCT
TTTTTTCTGCGCGTAATCTGCTGCTTGCAAACAAAAAAACCACCGCTACCAGCGGTGGTTTGTTTGCCGG
ATCAAGAGCTACCAACTCTTTTTCCGAAGGTAACTGGCTTCAGCAGAGCGCAGATACCAAATACTGTTCT
TCTAGTGTAGCCGTAGTTAGGCCACCACTTCAAGAACTCTGTAGCACCGCCTACATACCTCGCTCTGCTA
ATCCTGTTACCAGTGGCTGCTGCCAGTGGCGATAAGTCGTGTCTTACCGGGTTGGACTCAAGACGATAGT
TACCGGATAAGGCGCAGCGGTCGGGCTGAACGGGGGGTTCGTGCACACAGCCCAGCTTGGAGCGAACGAC
CTACACCGAACTGAGATACCTACAGCGTGAGCTATGAGAAAGCGCCACGCTTCCCGAAGGGAGAAAGGCG
GACAGGTATCCGGTAAGCGGCAGGGTCGGAACAGGAGAGCGCACGAGGGAGCTTCCAGGGGGAAACGCCT
GGTATCTTTATAGTCCTGTCGGGTTTCGCCACCTCTGACTTGAGCGTCGATTTTTGTGATGCTCGTCAGG
GGGGCGGAGCCTATGGAAAAACGCCAGCAACG
